>Addgene plasmid #231309 | pNDGG005 | addgene full sequence | sequence record 472146 | Addgene NGS Result
CGAAAAATCAATAATCAGACAACAAGATGTGCGAACTCGATATTTTACACGACTCTCTTTACCAATTCTG
CCCCGAATTACACTTAAAACGACTCAACAGCTTAACGTTGGCTTGCCACGCATTACTTGACTGTAAAACT
CTCACTCTTACCGAACTTGGCCGTAACCTGCCAACCAAAGCGAGAACAAAACATAACATCAAACGAATCG
ACCGATTGTTAGGTAATCGTCACCTGCAGGAAGGTTTAAACGCATTTAGGTGACACTATAGAAGTGTGTA
TCGCTCGAGGGATCCGAATTCGAAGTCTTGGTACGGAGCGTCTCAACTACTTTTCCGCTGCATAACCCTG
CTTCGGGGTCATTATAGCGATTTTTTCGGTATATCCATCCTTTTTCGCACGATATACAGGATTTTGCCAA
AGGGTTCGTGTAGACTTTCCTTGGTGTATCCAACGGCGTCAGCCGGGCAGGATAGGTGAAGTAGGCCCAC
CCGCGAGCGGGTGTTCCTTCTTCACTGTCCCTTATTCGCACCTGGCGGTGCTCAACGGGAATCCTGCTCT
GCGAGGCTGGCCGTAGGCCGGCCGCGATCAAGCAGGTGCGACAGACGTCATACTAGATATCAAGCGACTT
CTCCTATCCCCTGGGAACACATCAATCTCACCGGAGAATATCGCTGGCCAAAGCCTTAGCGTAGGATTCC
GCCCCTTCCCGCAAACGACCCCAAACAGGAAACGCAGCTGAAACGGGAAGCTCAACACCCACTGACGCAT
GGGTTGTTCAGGCAGTACTTCATCAACCAGCAAGGCGGCACTTTCGGCCATCCGCCGCGCCCCACAGCTC
GGGCAGAAACCGCGACGCTTACAGCTGAAAGCGACCAGGTGCTCGGCGTGGCAAGACTCGCAGCGAACCC
GTAGAAAGCCATGCTCCAGCCGCCCGCATTGGAGAAATTCTTCAAATTCCCGTTGCACATAGCCCGGCAA
TTCCTTTCCCTGCTCTGCCATAAGCGCAGCGAATGCCGGGTAATACTCGTCAACGATCTGATAGAGAAGG
GTTTGCTCGGGTCGGTGGCTCTGGTAACGACCAGTATCCCGATCCCGGCTGGCCGTCCTGGCCGCCACAT
GAGGCATGTTCCGCGTCCTTGCAATACTGTGTTTACATACAGTCTATCGCTTAGCGGAAAGTTCTTTTAC
CCTCAGCCGAAATGCCTGCCGTTGCTAGACATTGCCAGCCAGTGCCCGTCACTCCCGTACTAACTGTCAC
GAACCCCTGCAATAACTGTCACGCCCCCCTGCAATAACTGTCACGAACCCCTGCAATAACTGTCACGCCC
CCAAACCTGCAAACCCAGCAGGGGCGGGGGCTGGCGGGGTGTTGGAAAAATCCATCCATGATTATCTAAG
AATAATCCACTAGGCGCGGTTATCAGCGCCCTTGTGGGGCGCTGCTGCCCTTGCCCAATATGCCCGGCCA
GAGGCCGGGTAGCTGGTCTATTCGCTGCGCTAGGCTACACACCGCCCCACCGCTGCGCGGCAGGGGGAAA
GGCGGGCAAAGCCCGCTAAACCCCACACCAAACCCCGCAGAAATACGCTGGAGCGCTTTTAGCCGCTTTA
GCGGCCTTTCCCCCTACCCGAAGGGTGGGGGCGCGTGTGCAGCCCCGCAGGGCCTGTCTCGGTCGATCAT
TCAGCCCGGCTCATCCTTCTGGCGTGGCGGCAGACCGAACAAGGCGCGGTCGTGGTCGCGTTCAAGGTAC
GCATCCATTGCCGCCATGAGCCGATCCTCCGGCCACTCGCTGCTGTTCACCTTGGCCAAAATCATGGCCC
CCACCAGCACCCTGCGCCTTGTTTCGTTCTTGCGCTCTTGCTGCTGTTCCCTTGCCCGCACCCGCTGAAT
TTCGGCATTGATTCGCGCTCGTTGTTCTTCGAGCTTGGCCAGCCGATCCGCCGCCTTGTTGCTCCCCTTA
ACCATCTTGACACCCCATTGTTAATGTGCTGTCTCGTAGGCTATCATGGAGGCACAGCGGCGGCAATCCC
GACCCTACTTTGTAGGGGAGGGGCACTTACCGGTTTCTCTTCGAGAAACTGGCCTAACGGCCACCCTTCG
GGCGGTGCGCTCTCCGAGGGCCATTGCATGGAGCCGAAAAGCAAAAGCAACAGCGAGGCAGCATGGCGAT
TTATCACCTTACGGCGAAAACCGGCAGCAGGTCGGGCGGCCAATCGGCCAGGGCCAAGGCCGACTACATC
CAGCGCGAAGGCAAGTATGCCCGCGACATGGATGAAGTCTTGCACGCCGAATCCGGGCACATGCCGGAGT
TCGTCGAGCGGCCCGCCGACTACTGGGATGCTGCCGACCTGTATGAACGCGCCAATGGGCGGCTGTTCAA
GGAGGTCGAATTTGCCCTGCCGGTCGAGCTGACCCTCGACCAGCAGAAGGCGCTGGCGTCCGAGTTCGCC
CAGCACCTGACCGGTGCCGAGCGCCTGCCGTATACGCTGGCCATCCATGCCGGTGGCGGCGAGAACCCGC
ACTGCCACCTGATGATCTCCGAGCGGATCAATGACGGCATCGAGCGGCCCGCCGCTCAGTGGTTCAAGCG
GTACAACGGCAAGACCCCGGAGAAGGGCGGGGCACGGAAGACCGAAGCGCTCAAGCCCAAGGCATGGCTT
GAGCAGACCCGCGAGGCATGGGCCGACCATGCCAACCGGGCATTAGAGCGGGCTGGCCACGACGCCCGCA
TTGACCACAGAACACTTGAGGCGCAGGGCATCGAGCGCCTGCCCGGTGTTCACCTGGGGCCGAACGTGGT
GGAGATGGAAGGCCGGGGCATCCGCACCGACCGGGCAGACGTGGCCCTGAACATCGACACCGCCAACACC
CAGATCATCGACTTACAGGAATACCGGGAGGCAATAGACCATGAACGCAATCGACAGAGTGAAGAAATCC
AGAGGCATCAACGAGTTAGCGGAGCAGATCGAACCGCTGGCCCAGAGCATGGCGACACTGGCCGACGAAG
CCCGGCAGGTCATGAGCCAGACCCAGCAGGCCAGCGAGGCGCAGGCGGCGGAGTGGCTGAAAGCCCAGCG
CCAGACAGGGGCGGCATGGGTGGAGCTGGCCAAAGAGTTGCGGGAGGTAGCCGCCGAGGTGAGCAGCGCC
GCGCAGAGCGCCCGGAGCGCGTCGCGGGGGTGGCACTGGAAGCTATGGCTAACCGTGATGCTGGCTTCCA
TGATGCCTACGGTGGTGCTGCTGATCGCATCGTTGCTCTTGCTCGACCTGACGCCACTGACAACCGAGGA
CGGCTCGATCTGGCTGCGCTTGGTGGCCCGATGAAGAACGACAGGACTTTGCAGGCCATAGGCCGACAGC
TCAAGGCCATGGGCTGTGAGCGCTTCGATATCGGCGTCAGGGACGCCACCACCGGCCAGATGATGAACCG
GGAATGGTCAGCCGCCGAAGTGCTCCAGAACACGCCATGGCTCAAGCGGATGAATGCCCAGGGCAATGAC
GTGTATATCAGGCCCGCCGAGCAGGAGCGGCATGGTCTGGTGCTGGTGGACGACCTCAGCGAGTTTGACC
TGGATGACATGAAAGCCGAGGGCCGGGAGCCTGCCCTGGTAGTGGAAACCAGCCCGAAGAACTATCAGGC
ATGGGTCAAGGTGGCCGACGCCGCAGGCGGTGAACTTCGGGGGCAGATTGCCCGGACGCTGGCCAGCGAG
TACGACGCCGACCCGGCCAGCGCCGACAGCCGCCACTATGGCCGCTTGGCGAGCTTCACCAACCGCAAGG
ACAAGCACACCACCCGCGCCGGTTATCAGCCGTGGGTGCTGCTGCGTGAATCCAAGGGCAAGACCGCCAC
CGCTGGCCCGGCGCTGGTGCAGCAGGCTGGCCAGCAGATCGAGCAGGCCCAGCGGCAGCAGGAGAAGGCC
CGCAGGCTGGCCAGCCTCGAACTGCCCGAGCGGCAGCTTAGCCGCCACCGGCGCACGGCGCTGGACGAGT
ACCGCAGCGAGATGGCCGGGCTGGTCAAGCGCTTCGGTGATGACCTCAGCAAGTGCGACTTTATCGCCGC
GCAGAAGCTGGCCAGCCGGGGCCGCAGTGCCGAGGAAACCGGCAAGGCCATGGCCGAGGCCAGCCCAGCG
CTGGCAGAGCGCAAGCCCGGCCACGAAGCGGATTACATCGAGCGCACCGTCAGCAAGGTCATGGGTCTGC
CCAGCGTCCAGCTTGCGCGGGCCGAGCTGGCACGGGCACCGGCACCCCGCCAGCGAGGCATGGACAGGGG
CGGGCCAGATTTCAGCATGTAGTGCTTGCGTTGGTACTCACGCCTGTTATACTATGAGTACTCACGCACA
GAAGGGGGTTTTATGGAATACGAAAAAAGCGCTTCAGGGTCGGTCTACCTGATCAAAAGTGACAAGGGCT
ATTGGTTGCCCGGTGGCTTTGGTTATACGTCAAACAAGGCCGAGGCTGGCCGCTTTTCAGTCGCTGATAT
GGCCAGCCTTAACCTTGACGGCTGCACCTTGTCCTTGTTCCGCGAAGACAAGCCTTTCGGCCCCGGCAAG
TTTCTCGGTGACTGATATGAAAGACCAAAAGGACAAGCAGACCGGCGACCTGCTGGCCAGCCCTGACGCT
GTACGCCAAGCGCGATATGCCGAGCGCATGAAGGCCAAAGGGATGCGTCAGCGCAAGTTCTGGCTGACCG
ACGACGAATACGAGGCGCTGCGCGAGTGCCTGGAAGAACTCAGAGCGGCGCAGGGCGGGGGTAGTGACCC
CGCCAGCGCCTAACCACCAACTGCCTGCAAAGGAGGCAATCAATGGCTACCCATAAGCCTATCAATATTC
TGGAGGCGTTCGCAGCAGCGCCGCCACCGCTGGACTACGTTTTGCCCAACATGGTGGCCGGTACGGTCGG
GGCGCTGGTGTCGCCCGGTGGTGCCGGTAAATCCATGCTGGCCCTGCAACTGGCCGCACAGATTGCAGGC
GGGCCGGATCTGCTGGAGGTGGGCGAACTGCCCACCGGCCCGGTGATCTACCTGCCCGCCGAAGACCCGC
CCACCGCCATTCATCACCGCCTGCACGCCCTTGGGGCGCACCTCAGCGCCGAGGAACGGCAAGCCGTGGC
TGACGGCCTGCTGATCCAGCCGCTGATCGGCAGCCTGCCCAACATCATGGCCCCGGAGTGGTTCGACGGC
CTCAAGCGCGCCGCCGAGGGCCGCCGCCTGATGGTGCTGGACACGCTGCGCCGGTTCCACATCGAGGAAG
AAAACGCCAGCGGCCCCATGGCCCAGGTCATCGGTCGCATGGAGGCCATCGCCGCCGATACCGGGTGCTC
TATCGTGTTCCTGCACCATGCCAGCAAGGGCGCGGCCATGATGGGCGCAGGCGACCAGCAGCAGGCCAGC
CGGGGCAGCTCGGTACTGGTCGATAACATCCGCTGGCAGTCCTACCTGTCGAGCATGACCAGCGCCGAGG
CCGAGGAATGGGGTGTGGACGACGACCAGCGCCGGTTCTTCGTCCGCTTCGGTGTGAGCAAGGCCAACTA
TGGCGCACCGTTCGCTGATCGGTGGTTCAGGCGGCATGACGGCGGGGTGCTCAAGCCCGCCGTGCTGGAG
AGGCAGCGCAAGAGCAAGGGGGTGCCCCGTGGTGAAGCCTAAGAACAAGCACAGCCTCAGCCACGTCCGG
CACGACCCGGCGCACTGTCTGGCCCCCGGCCTGTTCCGTGCCCTCAAGCGGGGCGAGCGCAAGCGCAGCA
AGCTGGACGTGACGTATGACTACGGTGACGGCAAGCGGATCGAGTTCAGCGGCCCGGAGCCGCTGGGCGC
TGATGATCTGCGCATCCTGCAAGGGCTGGTGGCCATGGCTGGGCCTAATGGCCTAGTGCTTGGCCCGGAA
CCCAAGACCGAAGGCGGACGGCAGCTCCGGCTGTTCCTGGAACCCAAGTGGGAGGCCGTCACCGCTGATG
CCATGGTGGTCAAAGGTAGCTATCGGGCGCTGGCAAAGGAAATCGGGGCAGAGGTCGATAGTGGTGGGGC
GCTCAAGCACATACAGGACTGCATCGAGCGCCTTTGGAAGGTATCCATCATCGCCCAGAATGGCCGCAAG
CGGCAGGGGTTTCGGCTGCTGTCGGAGTACGCCAGCGACGAGGCGGACGGGCGCCTGTACGTGGCCCTGA
ACCCCTTGATCGCGCAGGCCGTCATGGGTGGCGGCCAGCATGTGCGCATCAGCATGGACGAGGTGCGGGC
GCTGGACAGCGAAACCGCCCGCCTGCTGCACCAGCGGCTGTGTGGCTGGATCGACCCCGGCAAAACCGGC
AAGGCTTCCATAGATGCCTTGTGCGGCTATGTCTGGCCGTCAGAGGCCAGTGGTTCGACCATGCGCAAGC
GCCGCCAGCGGGTGCGCGAGGCGTTGCCGGAGCTGGTCGCGCTGGGCTGGACGGTAACCGAGTTCGCGGC
GGGCAAGTACGACATCACCCGGCCCAAGGCGGCAGGCTGACCCCCCCCACTCTATTGTAAACAAGACATT
TTTATCTTTTATATTCAATGGCTTATTTTCCTGCTAATTGGTAATACCATGAAAAATACCATGCTCAGAA
AAGGCTTAACAATATTTTGAAAAATTGCCTACTGAGCGCTGCCGCACAGCTCCATAGGCCGTTACTGAGA
CGCCATTCCTGTAGACTTCTTAATTAAGACGTCAGAATTCTCGAGGCGGCCGCATGTGAGTCTCCCTATA
GTGAGTCGTATTAATTTCGCGGGCGGAACCCCTATTTGTTTATTTTTCTAAATACATTCAAATATGTATC
CGCTCATGAGTAGCACCAGGCGTTTAAGGGCACCAATAACTGCCTTAAAAAAATTACGCCCCGCCCTGCC
ACTCATCGCAGTACTGTTGTAATTCATTAAGCATTCTGCCGACATGGAAGCCATCACAAACGGCATGATG
AACCTGAATCGCCAGCGGCATCAGCACCTTGTCGCCTTGCGTATAATATTTGCCCATGGTGAAAACGGGG
GCGAAGAAGTTGTCCATATTGGCCACGTTTAAATCAAAACTGGTGAAACTCACCCAGGGATTGGCTGAGA
CAAAAAACATATTCTCAATAAACCCTTTAGGGAAATAGGCCAGGTTTTCACCGTAACACGCCACATCTTG
CGAATATATGTGTAGAAACTGCCGGAAATCGTCGTGGTATTCACTCCAGAGCGATGAAAACGTTTCAGTT
TGCTCATGGAAAACGGTGTAACAAGGGTGAACACTATCCCATATCACCAGCTCACCGTCTTTCATTGCCA
TACGAAATTCCGGATGAGCATTCATCAGGCGGGCAAGAATGTGAATAAAGGCCGGATAAAACTTGTGCTT
ATTTTTCTTTACGGTCTTTAAAAAGGCCGTAATATCCAGCTGAACGGTCTGGTTATAGGTACATTGAGCA
ACTGACTGAAATGCCTCAAAATGTTCTTTACGATGCCATTGGGATATATCAACGGTGGTATATCCAGTGA
TTTTTTTCTCCATTTTAGCTTCCTTAGCTCCTGAAAATCTCGATAACTCAAAAAATACGCCCGGTAGTGA
TCTTATTTCATTATGGTGAAAGTTGGAACCTCTTACGTGCCGATCAAAGTCTCATTTTCGCCAAAAGTTG
TCATGACCAAAATCCCTTAACGTGAGTTTTCGTTCCACTGAGCGTCAGACCCCGTAGAAAAGATCAAAGG
ATCTTCTTGAGATCCTTTTTTTCTGCGCGTAATCTGCTGCTTGCAAACAAAAAAACCACCGCTACCAGCG
GTGGTTTGTTTGCCGGATCAAGAGCTACCAACTCTTTTTCCGAAGGTAACTGGCTTCAGCAGAGCGCAGA
TACCAAATACTGTTCTTCTAGTGTAGCCGTAGTTAGGCCACCACTTCAAGAACTCTGTAGCACCGCCTAC
ATACCTCGCTCTGCTAATCCTGTTACCAGTGGCTGCTGCCAGTGGCGATAAGTCGTGTCTTACCGGGTTG
GACTCAAGACGATAGTTACCGGATAAGGCGCAGCGGTCGGGCTGAACGGGGGGTTCGTGCACACAGCCCA
GCTTGGAGCGAACGACCTACACCGAACTGAGATACCTACAGCGTGAGCTATGAGAAAGCGCCACGCTTCC
CGAAGGGAGAAAGGCGGACAGGTATCCGGTAAGCGGCAGGGTCGGAACAGGAGAGCGCACGAGGGAGCTT
CCAGGGGGAAACGCCTGGTATCTTTATAGTCCTGTCGGGTTTCGCCACCTCTGACTTGAGCGTCGATTTT
TGTGATGCTCGTCAGGGGGGCGGAGCCTATGGAAAAACGCCAGCAATGCGGCCTTTTTACGGTTCCTGGC
CTTTTGCTGGCCTTTTGCTCACATGTTCTTTCCTGCGTTATCCCCTGATTCTGTGGATAACCGTATTACC
GCCTTTGAGTGAGCTGATACCGCTCGCCGCAGCCGAACGACCGAGCGCAGCGAGTCAGTGAGCGAGGAAG
C
Features (pLannotate 1.2.2; 14 found; start..end, strand, type, name):
    254..272     +  promoter       SP6 promoter: promoter for bacteriophage SP6 RNA polymerase
    465..573     +  oriT           oriT: incP origin of transfer
   1260..1654    -  rep_origin     RSF1010 oriV: replication origin of the broad-host-range plasmid RSF1010; requires the RSF1010 RepA/B/C proteins for replication (Scholz et al., 1989)
   1648..2052    +  CDS            YPMF_ECOLX (fragment): Protein predicted: Swiss-Prot protein existence level 4. From Escherichia coli.
   1996..2082    +  oriT           RSF1010 oriT: origin of transfer of the broad-host-range plasmid RSF1010 (Scholz et al., 1989)
   2163..4289    +  CDS            mobA: MOBA2_ECOLX - Also known as repB. Experimental evidence at protein level: Swiss-Prot protein existence level 1. Part of the relaxosome complex that is responsible for plasmid transfer during conjugation. Locally unwinds DNA and catalyzes the cleavage of one of the DNA strands at oriT. The cleaved strand is then transferred through the dedicated type IV secretion apparatus. MobA remains covalently linked at the 5' end of the strand, and once in the recipient cell, it probably catalyzes the rejoining of the two ends of the strand, re-forming the circular plasmid DNA. The primase activity of MobA
   4735..4809    +  ncRNA          Plasmid R1162: Accession: RF00043 - R1162-like plasmid antisense RNA
   4803..5642    +  CDS            RSF1010 RepA: replication protein A of the broad-host-range plasmid RSF1010 (Scholz et al., 1989); repA
   5629..6480    +  CDS            RSF1010 RepC (fragment): replication protein C of the broad-host-range plasmid RSF1010 (Scholz et al., 1989); repC
   6715..6733    -  promoter       T7 promoter: promoter for bacteriophage T7 RNA polymerase
   6743..6800    +  promoter       AmpR promoter (fragment): bla
   6847..7503    -  CDS            cat: CAT_ECOLX - Experimental evidence at protein level: Swiss-Prot protein existence level 1. This enzyme is an effector of chloramphenicol resistance in bacteria. From Escherichia coli. This protein is used as a marker in many commonly used cloning vectors, such as pACYC184.
   7504..7606    -  promoter       cat promoter: promoter of the E. coli cat gene encoding chloramphenicol acetyltransferase
   7707..8295    +  rep_origin     ori: high-copy-number ColE1/pMB1/pBR322/pUC origin of replication
