[The description below was written by a language model from this plasmid's Addgene catalogue record and pLannotate feature annotations shown in this document.]
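Description:
pNDGG005 is a Golden Gate part plasmid from the BEVA2.0 (Bacterial Expression Vector Archive) modular vector-assembly system. It holds the "Position 3" module, a broad-host-range RSF1010 replication origin with an origin of transfer, in the pGGAselect cloning backbone. The plasmid itself is maintained in E. coli at high copy through the backbone's ColE1/pUC-type origin. Selection is with chloramphenicol, conferred by a cat gene under its native promoter. SP6 and T7 promoters sit on either side of the insert, and a fragment of the AmpR promoter lies next to the T7 site; these appear to be backbone elements rather than functional parts of the module.

The synthetic insert spans most of the 8.5 kb sequence and reconstitutes the RSF1010 replicon. It contains oriV together with the plasmid-encoded replication genes oriV depends on: repA, repC (annotated as a fragment) and the mobA/repB gene, whose product combines relaxase and primase functions. An R1162-like antisense RNA is also annotated just upstream of repA. For conjugation, the module carries the native RSF1010 oriT and a separately annotated IncP-type oriT, so vectors built from it should be mobilisable from a donor strain that supplies the transfer machinery. A fragment of a predicted E. coli protein is also annotated between oriV and the RSF1010 oriT.

The plasmid is listed as a bacterial expression vector, but it carries no expression cassette or cargo gene. Its role is to donate the replication and transfer module, which is combined by Golden Gate assembly with parts from the other BEVA positions to build custom vectors able to replicate in diverse bacteria. The record does not state which Type IIS enzyme or overhangs are used.
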