Addgene plasmid #231309: pNDGG005
Purpose: Vector part for BEVA; BEVA2.0 Position 3 RSF1010 broad host range origin of replication with oriT, CmR.
Depositing lab: Barney Geddes. Depositing organization: North Dakota State University. Publication: BEVA2.0: modular assembly of golden gate-compatible vectors with expanded utility for genetic engineering. Geddes BA, Williamson R, Schumacher J, Ardi A, Levin G, Cervenka E, Huang R, diCenzo G. Can J Microbiol. 2025 Jan 1;71:1-13. doi: 10.1139/cjm-2024-0246. PubMed 39919271.
Backbone
  Vector backbone: pGGAselect
  Backbone manufacturer: New England Biolabs
  Vector type: Bacterial Expression
Growth in bacteria
  Bacterial resistance: Chloramphenicol, 25 μg/mL
  Growth temperature: 37°C
  Growth strain: DH5alpha
  Copy number: High Copy
Gene/Insert
  Gene/Insert name: BEVA2.0 Position 3 RSF1010 broad host range origin of replication with oriT, CmR.
  Species: Synthetic
  Cloning method: Golden Gate
Terms and licenses: Academic/Nonprofit Terms; Industry Terms: Not Available to Industry
How to cite: pNDGG005 was a gift from Barney Geddes (Addgene plasmid # 231309 ; http://n2t.net/addgene:231309 ; RRID:Addgene_231309)
